Addgene plasmid #44: pcDNA-p160(200-400)
Depositing lab: Bruce Spiegelman. Depositing organization: Dana-Farber Cancer Institute. Publication: Suppression of mitochondrial respiration through recruitment of p160 myb binding protein to PGC-1alpha: modulation by p38 MAPK. Fan M, Rhee J, St-Pierre J, Handschin C, Puigserver P, Lin J, Jaeger S, Erdjument-Bromage H, Tempst P, Spiegelman BM. Genes Dev 2004 Feb 1;18(3):278-89. Epub 2004 Jan 26. 10.1101/gad.1152204 PubMed 14744933.
Backbone
  Vector backbone: pcDNA3.1 myc-His A
  Backbone manufacturer: Invitrogen
  Backbone size w/o insert (bp): 5500
  Vector type: Mammalian Expression
Growth in bacteria
  Bacterial resistance: Ampicillin, 100 μg/mL
  Growth temperature: 37°C
  Growth strain: DH5alpha
  Copy number: High Copy
Gene/Insert
  Gene/Insert name: p160 myb binding protein (alt names: Mybbp1a; p160MBP)
  Species: M. musculus (mouse)
  Insert size (bp): 600
  Mutation: Expresses only aa200-400
  GenBank ID: BC052889
  Entrez Gene: Mybbp1a (a.k.a. AL024407, AU019902, P160, p160MBP, p67MBP)
  Tag / fusion protein: myc (C terminal on backbone)
  Cloning method: Restriction Enzyme; 5′ cloning site HindIII (not destroyed); 3′ cloning site EcoRV (not destroyed)
  Sequencing primers: 5′ T7
Resource information
  A portion of this plasmid was derived from a plasmid made by: Tom Gonda
Terms and licenses: Academic/Nonprofit Terms; Industry Terms: Not Available to Industry
How to cite: pcDNA-p160(200-400) was a gift from Bruce Spiegelman (Addgene plasmid # 44 ; http://n2t.net/addgene:44 ; RRID:Addgene_44)
