[The description below was written by a language model from this plasmid's Addgene catalogue record.]
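Description:
pcDNA-p160(200-400) is a mammalian expression plasmid built on the Invitrogen pcDNA3.1 myc-His A backbone (about 5.5 kb without insert). It is maintained in E. coli as a high-copy plasmid under ampicillin selection. No feature table accompanies the record, so individual backbone elements are not itemised. Vectors of the pcDNA3.1 family generally drive the insert from the CMV immediate-early promoter, with a T7 promoter just upstream of the cloning site, which is consistent with the T7 sequencing primer listed. They also generally carry a neomycin-resistance cassette for selecting stable mammalian lines, although the record itself does not list a mammalian selection marker.

The insert is a roughly 600 bp fragment of mouse Mybbp1a, the p160 myb binding protein (also called p160MBP), encoding only amino acids 200 to 400 of the protein. It was cloned between HindIII at the 5′ end and EcoRV at the 3′ end, and both sites were preserved. The fragment is fused in frame to the backbone's C-terminal myc epitope, which allows detection or immunoprecipitation of the truncated protein with anti-myc antibodies. The backbone name also implies a polyhistidine tag after myc, but the record lists only myc.

As a defined truncation, this construct appears to belong to a deletion series for mapping functional or interaction domains of p160MBP. The associated study describes how recruitment of p160 myb binding protein to the coactivator PGC-1alpha suppresses mitochondrial respiration, and how p38 MAPK modulates this. The plasmid is therefore suited to transient expression of the 200-400 region in cultured mammalian cells, or to T7-driven in vitro transcription and translation, for binding and functional assays.
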