>Addgene plasmid #44 | pcDNA-p160(200-400) | addgene partial sequence | sequence record 16390 | pcDNA-p160-200-400_t7
CGCGCATTACTTCACATGGTCCTCAAGGGTAACATGAAAGTGATCCTCCGCTCTCCCAAGTACTTGGAGC
TCTTCCTCCTGGCTAAGCAGAGGGTGCCGACAAAGCTCGAGTCACTCATGGGCTCGGTTGACCTATTCTC
AGAAGACAATATTCCCAGTCTGGTGAACATCCTGAAGGTGGCCGCCAACTCTGTCAAGAAGGAGCACAAG
CTGCCTAATGTGGCTCTGGACCTGCTCCGCCTGGCTCTCAAGGAGAGCAGATTCGAACTGTTCTGGAAGA
AGGTTTTGGAGGAGGGGCTGCTGAAGAATCCGTCCTGGACATCCAGCTACATGTGCTTCCGCCTACTGGG
TGCGTCTCTGCCGCTTCTGTCAGAGGAGCAGTTGCAGTTGGTGATGCGAGGAGACTTGATCCGCCATTTT
GGGGAGAACATGGTTATTTCTAAGCCCCAAAACCTATTTAAGATCATCCCAGAGATAAGTACATACGTGG
GTACCTTCCTAGAGGGGTGCCAGGATGACCCTAAGCGGCAGTTGACTATGATGGTGGCCTTTAGAAGCAT
CATCAATCAAGGTCGCCCTGTCATGCCTACCTTCAGACGTAGCACGGGGGTGGTGAAGACTGAGAGACTC
GCAAGCATAGCGGAACCATGCCAAATAGAGGCGGGTAGTAGTAGGATGGAGATATCGACGAAGATAGCAG
CACACGGAAGCGTGAGGAGAAGGAGGAGGATATCGGTGATGAGTAGAAAGGTGAGATGAGAGGAAATGAG
AGAGAGAAAGAAGATGTCTTTCGGTCAAGTTAGTAGAAGGAGAAACCGGTAGGAAATCACGTCATTTGTT
GAAAGTGTGGATGTGGAGCCACGAGAAGGGGAAGGTTAAGAGAAAGGATAAAGGTAGAGTGTAAGAAGGA
GAAGGAGTGACTGAAGACAAGTAAGGGAAGAGGAAGAACCAAAGAAAAGAGTAAAGCGAAATGATAGAAA
GTGAAAGAGGTAGAAAGGAACGAGGGTGAGACGAAGACGGAGGTTGACAAAGAAGAATTGAGTGGATGAG
CGAGGAGGCGTACGAACANGCAAGGTGGTGTTGATTGAAAGAAAGGAGTGAAGGCGTGAATGAGGCAAGA
AAGATAAGGTATGTAAGAGGAAATAGAACATAAAAATGCAGCGGGAGGAAGAAGCCACGGGAGNGGNNNG
GGNNGGNNNNNNNNNNNNNNNNNNNNNNNNNNNNNNNNNNNNNNNNNNNNNNNNNNNNNNNCNCNNNNAN
CANCNGCCCCNCGGTCTCTGTGCCAGCTCCGACTGTNGAGTCATACTAGATGCGCAGGGTGGGCGGTGGC
AGGTGCGCGATGCGAAGAAG
